>Addgene plasmid #73163 | pSLC-217 | depositor full sequence | sequence record 151344 | pSLC-217 sequence 4549 bps
AGATTGCAGCATTACACGTCTTGAGCGATTGTGTAGGCTGGAGCTGCTTCGAAGTTCCTATACTTTCTAG
AGAATAGGAACTTCGGAATAGGAACTTCAAGATCCCCTCACGCTGCCGCAAGCACTCAGGGCGCAAGGGC
TGCTAAAGGAAGCGGAACACGTAGAAAGCCAGTCCGCAGAAACGGTGCTGACCCCGGATGAATGTCAGCT
ACTGGGCTATCTGGACAAGGGAAAACGCAAGCGCAAAGAGAAAGCAGGTAGCTTGCAGTGGGCTTACATG
GCGATAGCTAGACTGGGCGGTTTTATGGACAGCAAGCGAACCGGAATTGCCAGCTGGGGCGCCCTCTGGT
AAGGTTGGGAAGCCCTGCAAAGTAAACTGGATGGCTTTCTTGCCGCCAAGGATCTGATGGCGCAGGGGAT
CAAGATCTGATCAAGAGACAGGATGAGGATCGTTTCGCATGATTGAACAAGATGGATTGCACGCAGGTTC
TCCGGCCGCTTGGGTGGAGAGGCTATTCGGCTATGACTGGGCACAACAGACAATCGGCTGCTCTGATGCC
GCCGTGTTCCGGCTGTCAGCGCAGGGGCGCCCGGTTCTTTTTGTCAAGACCGACCTGTCCGGTGCCCTGA
ATGAACTGCAGGACGAGGCAGCGCGGCTATCGTGGCTGGCCACGACGGGCGTTCCTTGCGCAGCTGTGCT
CGACGTTGTCACTGAAGCGGGAAGGGACTGGCTGCTATTGGGCGAAGTGCCGGGGCAGGATCTCCTGTCA
TCTCACCTTGCTCCTGCCGAGAAAGTATCCATCATGGCTGATGCAATGCGGCGGCTGCATACGCTTGATC
CGGCTACCTGCCCATTCGACCACCAAGCGAAACATCGCATCGAGCGAGCACGTACTCGGATGGAAGCCGG
TCTTGTCGATCAGGATGATCTGGACGAAGAGCATCAGGGGCTCGCGCCAGCCGAACTGTTCGCCAGGCTC
AAGGCGCGCATGCCCGACGGCGAGGATCTCGTCGTGACCCATGGCGATGCCTGCTTGCCGAATATCATGG
TGGAAAATGGCCGCTTTTCTGGATTCATCGACTGTGGCCGGCTGGGTGTGGCGGACCGCTATCAGGACAT
AGCGTTGGCTACCCGTGATATTGCTGAAGAGCTTGGCGGCGAATGGGCTGACCGCTTCCTCGTGCTTTAC
GGTATCGCCGCTCCCGATTCGCAGCGCATCGCCTTCTATCGCCTTCTTGACGAGTTCTTCTGAGCGGGAC
TCTGGGGTTCGAAATGACCGACCAAGCGACGCCCAACCTGCCATCACGAGATTTCGATTCCACCGCCGCC
TTCTATGAAAGGTTGGGCTTCGGAATCGTTTTCCGGGACGCCGGCTGGATGATCCTCCAGCGCGGGGATC
TCATGCTGGAGTTCTTCGCCCACCCCAGCTTCAAAAGCGATCCTCCGCGGCCCAAAGTGCCACCTGCATC
GATGGCCCCCGATGGTAGTGTGGGGTCTCCCCATGCGAGAGTAGGGAACTGCCAGGCATCAAATAAAACG
AAAGGCTCAGTCGAAAGACTGGGCCTTTCGTTTTATCTGTTGTTTGTCGGTGAACGCTCTCCTGAGTAGG
ACAAATCCGCCGGGAGCGGATTTGAACGTTGCGAAGCAACGGCCCGGAGGGTGGCGGGCAGGACGCCCGC
CATAAACTGCCAGGCATCAAATTAAGCAGAAGGCCATCCTGACGGATGGCCTTTTTGCGTGGCCAGTGCC
AAGCTTGCATGCCTGCAGCTGTCCGGAACTAGTCGAGGCCATGGTGGCCTCCTGATGTCGTCAACACGGC
GAAATAGTAATCACGAGGTCAGGTTCTTACCTTAAATTTTCGACGGAAAACCACGTAAAAAACGTCGATT
TTTCAAGATACAGCGTGAATTTTCAGGAAATGCGGTGAGCATCACATCACCACAATTCAGCAAATTGTGA
ACATCATCACGTTCATCTTTCCCTGGTTGCCAATGGCCCATTTTCCTGTCAGTAACGAGAAGGTCGCGAA
TTCAGGCGCTTTTTAGACTGGTCGTAATGAAATTCAGCAGGATCACCATATGGCGTATTTTCTGGATTTT
GACGAGCGGGCACTAAAGGAATGGCGAAAGCTGGGCTCGACGGTACGTGAACAGTTGAAAAAGAAGCTGG
TTGAAGTACTTGAGTCACCCCGGATTGAAGCAAACAAGCTCCGTGGTATGCCTGATTGTTACAAGATTAA
GCTCCGGTCTTCAGGCTATCGCCTTGTATACCAGGTTATAGACGAGAAAGTTGTCGTTTTCGTGATTTCT
GTTGGGAAAAGAGAACGCTCGGAAGTATATAGCGAGGCGGTCAAACGCATTCTCTGAGGATCCGCGAATT
CTCATGTTTGACAGCTTATCACTGATCAGTGAATTAATGGCGATGACGCATCCTCACGATAATATCCGGG
TAGGCGCAATCACTTTCGTCTCTACTCCGTTACAAAGCGAGGCTGGGTATTTCCCGGCCTTTCTGTTATC
CGAAATCCACTGAAAGCACAGCGGCTGGCTGAGGAGATAAATAATAAACGAGGGGCTGTATGCACAAAGC
ATCTTCTGTTGAGTTAAGAACGAGTATCGAGATGGCACATAGCCTTGCTCAAATTGGAATCAGGTTTGTG
CCAATACCAGTAGAAACAGACGAAGAAGCTAGCTTTGCACTGGATGGGGACGTCAGGATCGCTCTGAAGT
TCCTATACTTTCTAGAGAATAGGAACTTCGGAATAGGAACTAAGGAGGATATTCATATGGACCATGGCTA
ATTCCCATGTCAGCCGTTAAGTGTTCCTGTGTCACTCAAAATTGCTTTGAGAGGCTCTAAGGGCTTCTCA
GTGCGTTACATCCCTGGCTTGTTGTCCACAACCGTTAAACCTTAAAAGCTTTAAAAGCCTTATATATTCT
TTTTTTTCTTATAAAACTTAAAACCTTAGAGGCTATTTAAGTTGCTGATTTATATTAATTTTATTGTTCA
AACATGAGAGCTTAGTACGTGAAACATGAGAGCTTAGTACGTTAGCCATGAGAGCTTAGTACGTTAGCCA
TGAGGGTTTAGTTCGTTAAACATGAGAGCTTAGTACGTTAAACATGAGAGCTTAGTACGTGAAACATGAG
AGCTTAGTACGTACTATCAACAGGTTGAACTGCGGATCTTGCGGCCGCAAAAATTAAAAATGAAGTTTTA
AATCAATCTAAAGTATATATGAGTAAACTTGGTCTGACAGTTACCAATGCTTAATCAGTGAGGCACCTAT
CTCAGCGATCTGTCTATTTCGTTCATCCATAGTTGCCTGACTCCCCGTCGTGTAGATAACTACGATACGG
GAGGGCTTACCATCTGGCCCCAGTGCTGCAATGATACCGCGAGACCCACGCTCACCGGCTCCAGATTTAT
CAGCAATAAACCAGCCAGCCGGAAGGGCCGAGCGCAGAAGTGGTCCTGCAACTTTATCCGCCTCCATCCA
GTCTATTAATTGTTGCCGGGAAGCTAGAGTAAGTAGTTCGCCAGTTAATAGTTTGCGCAACGTTGTTGCC
ATTGCTACAGGCATCGTGGTGTCACGCTCGTCGTTTGGTATGGCTTCATTCAGCTCCGGTTCCCAACGAT
CAAGGCGAGTTACATGATCCCCCATGTTGTGCAAAAAAGCGGTTAGCTCCTTCGGTCCTCCGATCGTTGT
CAGAAGTAAGTTGGCCGCAGTGTTATCACTCATGGTTATGGCAGCACTGCATAATTCTCTTACTGTCATG
CCATCCGTAAGATGCTTTTCTGTGACTGGTGAGTACTCAACCAAGTCATTCTGAGAATAGTGTATGCGGC
GACCGAGTTGCTCTTGCCCGGCGTCAATACGGGATAATACCGCGCCACATAGCAGAACTTTAAAAGTGCT
CATCATTGGAAAACGTTCTTCGGGGCGAAAACTCTCAAGGATCTTACCGCTGTTGAGATCCAGTTCGATG
TAACCCACTCGTGCACCCAACTGATCTTCAGCATCTTTTACTTTCACCAGCGTTTCTGGGTGAGCAAAAA
CAGGAAGGCAAAATGCCGCAAAAAAGGGAATAAGGGCGACACGGAAATGTTGAATACTCATACTCTTCCT
TTTTCAATATTATTGAAGCATTTATCAGGGTTATTGTCTCATGAGCGGATACATATTTGAATGTATTTAG
AAAAATAAACAAATAGGGGTTCCGCGCACATTTCCCCGAAAAGTGCCACCTGCATCGATGGCCCCCCGAT
GGTAGTGTGGGGTCTCCCCATGCGAGAGTAGGGAACTGCCAGGCATCAAATAAAACGAAAGGCTCAGTCG
AAAGACTGGGCCTTTCGTTTTATCTGTTGTTTGTCGGTGAACGCTCTCCTGAGTAGGACAAATCCGCCGG
GAGCGGATTTGAACGTTGCGAAGCAACGGCCCGGAGGGTGGCGGGCAGGACGCCCGCCATAAACTGCCAG
GCATCAAATTAAGCAGAAGGCCATCCTGACGGATGGCCTTTTTGCGTGGCCAGTGCCAAGCTTGCATGC
Features (pLannotate 1.2.2; 16 found; start..end, strand, type, name):
     51..98      -  protein_bind   FRT: FLP-mediated recombination occurs in the 8-bp core sequence TCTAGAAA (Turan and Bode, 2011). FLP recombinase from the Saccharomyces cerevisiae 2μ plasmid
     92..427     +  CDS            tnpA (fragment): TN5P_ECOLX - Also known as tnp. Experimental evidence at protein level: Swiss-Prot protein existence level 1. Mediates transposition of transposon Tn5 by a 'cut and paste' mechanism. First, the monomeric transposase binds the 19 bp inverted DNA repeats flanking the transposon. Then, dimerization of the DNA- bound transposase creates a synaptic DNA complex. After nicking of the first DNA strand, excision of the transposon proceeds through a series of intermediates. The transposase then mediates the insertion of the transposon at a new site by strand transfer. The activity of the wild- type tran
    459..1250    +  CDS            neo: KKA2_KLEPN - Also known as kan, nptII. Experimental evidence at protein level: Swiss-Prot protein existence level 1. Resistance to kanamycin, neomycin, paromomycin, ribostamycin, butirosin and gentamicin B. From Klebsiella pneumoniae.
   1274..1444    +  CDS            ble (fragment): BLE_KLEPN - Experimental evidence at protein level: Swiss-Prot protein existence level 1. Binding protein with a strong affinity to the bleomycin family of antibiotics. Binds to CL990; an antimitotic-antibiotic compound. From Klebsiella pneumoniae.
   1530..1616    +  terminator     rrnB T1 terminator: Escherichia coli rrnB; transcription terminator T1 from the E. coli rrnB gene
   1708..1735    +  terminator     rrnB T2 terminator: transcription terminator T2 from the E. coli rrnB gene
   1751..1768    -  misc_feature   MCS (fragment): pUC18/19 multiple cloning site
   1938..2056    +  promoter       rhaB promoter: promoter of the E. coli rhaBAD operon, conferring tight induction with L-rhamnose and repression with D-glucose in the presence of RhaR and RhaS (Giacalone et al., 2006)
   2080..2364    +  CDS            relE: RELE_ECOLI - Experimental evidence at protein level: Swiss-Prot protein existence level 1. Cross-talk can occur between different TA systems. Ectopic expression of this toxin induces transcription of 7 tested TA systems (dinJ/yafQ, hicAB, mazEF, mqsRA, prlF(sohA)/yhaV, relBEF and yefM/yoeB) with specific cleavage of the relBEF mRNA produced immediately upstream and within the relB coding sequence. The cleaved mRNA can be translated into RelE, leading to a positive feedback cycle of RelE expression. The relBEF operon is required for transcription of the mazEF TA system operon during amino acid
   2427..2673    +  terminator     λ tL3 terminator: transcription terminator tL3 from phage λ
   2726..2759    -  protein_bind   FRT (minimal): supports FLP-mediated excision but not integration (Turan and Bode, 2011) FLP recombinase from the Saccharomyces cerevisiae 2μ plasmid
   2808..3164    -  rep_origin     R6K γ ori: γ replication origin from E. coli plasmid R6K; requires the R6K initiator protein pi for replication
   3261..4121    -  CDS            AmpR: β-lactamase; bla; confers resistance to ampicillin, carbenicillin, and related antibiotics
   4122..4226    -  promoter       AmpR promoter: bla
   4317..4403    +  terminator     rrnB T1 terminator: Escherichia coli rrnB; transcription terminator T1 from the E. coli rrnB gene
   4495..4522    +  terminator     rrnB T2 terminator: transcription terminator T2 from the E. coli rrnB gene
