[The description below was written by a language model from this plasmid's Addgene catalogue record and pLannotate feature annotations shown in this document.]
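Description:
pSLC-217 is a bacterial template plasmid built on the pKD4 backbone, the kanamycin-cassette template commonly used for lambda Red recombineering. It replicates from the R6K γ origin, which depends on the pi initiator protein, so it can only be maintained in pir-expressing hosts such as the Pir1 strain listed in the record and will not persist in ordinary Enterobacteriaceae. The plasmid carries both a neo (kanamycin resistance) gene and a β-lactamase gene with its own promoter. Kanamycin is the recorded selection for propagation, and ampicillin is listed as an additional marker. The backbone notes mention that a chloramphenicol resistance gene was inserted during an intermediate cloning step, but no such gene appears in the annotated feature table, so its presence in the final construct is not supported by the annotation.

The payload is a 1.26 kb PrhaB-relE fragment blunt-cloned into an engineered SmaI site. It places the E. coli relE toxin, the toxin component of the relBE toxin-antitoxin system, under the rhaB promoter, which is induced by L-rhamnose and repressed by glucose. The toxin gene is followed by the λ tL3 terminator and is insulated upstream by rrnB T1/T2 terminators. The neo gene (flanked by Tn5-derived tnpA and ble fragments) and the PrhaB-relE unit sit together between two FRT sites. The pair can therefore be amplified as a single positive/negative selection cassette: kanamycin selects for chromosomal integration, rhamnose-induced toxin expression selects for subsequent loss or replacement of the cassette, and FLP recombinase provides an alternative excision route. The stated purpose is negative selection, described in the associated work as applying to unmodified Enterobacteriaceae.
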