Addgene plasmid #73163: pSLC-217
Purpose: Template plasmid which encodes a toxin gene (relE) under the control of rhamnose induceable promoter (PrhaB) to be used as a negative selection marker.
Depositing lab: Swaine Chen. Depositing organization: National University of Singapore. Publication: A set of powerful negative selection systems for unmodified Enterobacteriaceae. Khetrapal V, Mehershahi K, Rafee S, Chen S, Lim CL, Chen SL. Nucleic Acids Res. 2015 Jul 27;43(13):e83. doi: 10.1093/nar/gkv248. Epub 2015 Mar 23. PubMed 25800749.
Backbone
  Vector backbone: pKD4
  Backbone manufacturer: Barry L. Wanner
  Backbone size w/o insert (bp): 3300
  Total vector size (bp): 4549
  Modifications to backbone: First inserted SmaI, AatII, SacII sites and chloramphenicol resistance gene at Afe1 site in pKD4, followed by insertion of PrhaB-relE at SmaI site using blunt cloning.
  Vector type: Bacterial Expression
  Selectable markers: Ampicillin
Growth in bacteria
  Bacterial resistance: Kanamycin, 50 μg/mL
  Growth temperature: 37°C
  Growth strain: Pir1
  Growth instructions: Add 2% glucose to reduce toxicity.
  Copy number: Unknown
Gene/Insert
  Gene/Insert name: PrhaB-relE
  Species: E. coli (bacteria)
  Insert size (bp): 1264
  Entrez Gene: relE (a.k.a. b1563, ECK1557, JW1555)
  Promoter: PrhaB
  Cloning method: Restriction Enzyme; 5′ cloning site SmaI (destroyed during cloning); 3′ cloning site SmaI (destroyed during cloning)
  Sequencing primers: 5′ CGGAATCGTTTTCCGGGACG; 3′ ATTAGCCATGGTCCATATGA
Terms and licenses: Academic/Nonprofit Terms; Industry Terms: Not Available to Industry
How to cite: pSLC-217 was a gift from Swaine Chen (Addgene plasmid # 73163 ; http://n2t.net/addgene:73163 ; RRID:Addgene_73163)
