>Addgene plasmid #73163 | pSLC-217 | depositor partial sequence | sequence record 134542 | PrhaB-relE
CCGCGGCCCAAAGTGCCACCTGCATCGATGGCCCCCGATGGTAGTGTGGGGTCTCCCCATGCGAGAGTAG
GGAACTGCCAGGCATCAAATAAAACGAAAGGCTCAGTCGAAAGACTGGGCCTTTCGTTTTATCTGTTGTT
TGTCGGTGAACGCTCTCCTGAGTAGGACAAATCCGCCGGGAGCGGATTTGAACGTTGCGAAGCAACGGCC
CGGAGGGTGGCGGGCAGGACGCCCGCCATAAACTGCCAGGCATCAAATTAAGCAGAAGGCCATCCTGACG
GATGGCCTTTTTGCGTGGCCAGTGCCAAGCTTGCATGCCTGCAGCTGTCCGGAACTAGTCGAGGCCATGG
TGGCCTCCTGATGTCGTCAACACGGCGAAATAGTAATCACGAGGTCAGGTTCTTACCTTAAATTTTCGAC
GGAAAACCACGTAAAAAACGTCGATTTTTCAAGATACAGCGTGAATTTTCAGGAAATGCGGTGAGCATCA
CATCACCACAATTCAGCAAATTGTGAACATCATCACGTTCATCTTTCCCTGGTTGCCAATGGCCCATTTT
CCTGTCAGTAACGAGAAGGTCGCGAATTCAGGCGCTTTTTAGACTGGTCGTAATGAAATTCAGCAGGATC
ACCATATGGCGTATTTTCTGGATTTTGACGAGCGGGCACTAAAGGAATGGCGAAAGCTGGGCTCGACGGT
ACGTGAACAGTTGAAAAAGAAGCTGGTTGAAGTACTTGAGTCACCCCGGATTGAAGCAAACAAGCTCCGT
GGTATGCCTGATTGTTACAAGATTAAGCTCCGGTCTTCAGGCTATCGCCTTGTATACCAGGTTATAGACG
AGAAAGTTGTCGTTTTCGTGATTTCTGTTGGGAAAAGAGAACGCTCGGAAGTATATAGCGAGGCGGTCAA
ACGCATTCTCTGAGGATCCGCGAATTCTCATGTTTGACAGCTTATCACTGATCAGTGAATTAATGGCGAT
GACGCATCCTCACGATAATATCCGGGTAGGCGCAATCACTTTCGTCTCTACTCCGTTACAAAGCGAGGCT
GGGTATTTCCCGGCCTTTCTGTTATCCGAAATCCACTGAAAGCACAGCGGCTGGCTGAGGAGATAAATAA
TAAACGAGGGGCTGTATGCACAAAGCATCTTCTGTTGAGTTAAGAACGAGTATCGAGATGGCACATAGCC
TTGCTCAAATTGGAATCAGGTTTGTGCCAATACCAGTAGAAACAGACGAAGAAGCTAGCTTTGCACTGGA
TGGG
