>Addgene plasmid #73163 | pSLC-217 | addgene partial sequence | sequence record 151342 | Neo-F 5'-CGTTGGCTACCCGTGATATT-3'
ATGGGCTGACCGCTTCCTCGTGCTTTACGGTATCGCCGCTCCCGATTCGCAGCGCATCGCCTTCTATCGC
CTTCTTGACGAGTTCTTCTGAGCGGGACTCTGGGGTTCGAAATGACCGACCAAGCGACGCCCAACCTGCC
ATCACGAGATTTCGATTCCACCGCCGCCTTCTATGAAAGGTTGGGCTTCGGAATCGTTTTCCGGGACGCC
GGCTGGATGATCCTCCAGCGCGGGGATCTCATGCTGGAGTTCTTCGCCCACCCCAGCTTCAAAAGCGATC
CTCCGCGGCCCAAAGTGCCACCTGCATCGATGGCCCCCGATGGTAGTGTGGGGTCTCCCCATGCGAGAGT
AGGGAACTGCCAGGCATCAAATAAAACGAAAGGCTCAGTCGAAAGACTGGGCCTTTCGTTTTATCTGTTG
TTTGTCGGTGAACGCTCTCCTGAGTAGGACAAATCCGCCGGGAGCGGATTTGAACGTTGCGAAGCAACGG
CCCGGAGGGTGGCGGGCAGGACGCCCGCCATAAACTGCCA
