>Addgene plasmid #73163 | pSLC-217 | addgene partial sequence | sequence record 151343 | pGP704-R 5'-aacaagccagggatgtaacg-3'
TCTCAAAGCAATTTTGAGTGACACAGGAACACTTAACGGCTGACATGGGAATTAGCCATGGTCCATATGA
ATATCCTCCTTAGTTCCTATTCCGAAGTTCCTATTCTCTAGAAAGTATAGGAACTTCAGAGCGATCCTGA
CGTCCCCATCCAGTGCAAAGCTAGCTTCTTCGTCTGTTTCTACTGGTATTGGCACAAACCTGATTCCAAT
TTGAGCAAGGCTATGTGCCATCTCGATACTCGTTCTTAACTCAACAGAAGATGCTTTGTGCATACAGCCC
CTCGTTTATTATTTATCTCCTCAGCCAGCCGCTGTGCTTTCAGTGGATTTCGGATAACAGAAAGGCCGGG
AAATACCCAGCCTCGCTTTGTAACGGAGTAGAGACGAAAGTGATTGCGCCTACCCGGATATTATCGTGAG
GATGCGTCATCGCCATTAATTCACTGATCAGTGATAAGCTGTCAAACATGAGAATTCGCGGATCCTCAGA
GAATGCGTTTGACCGCCTCGCTATATACTTCCGAGCGTTCTCTTTTCCCAACAGAAATCACGAAAACGAC
AACTTTCTCGTCTATAACCTGGTATACAAGGCGATAGCCTGAAGACCGGAGCTTAATCTTGTAACAATCA
GGCATACCACGGAGCTTGTTTGCTTCAATCCGGGGTGACTCAAGTACTTCAACCAGCTTCTTTTTCAACT
GTTCACGTACCGTCGAGCCCAGCTTTCGCCATTCCTTTAGTGCCCGCTCGTCAAAATCCAGAAAATACGC
CATATGGTGATCCTGCTGAATTTCATTACGACCAGTCTAAAAAGCGCCTGAATTCGCGACCTTCTCGTTA
CTGACAGGAAAATGGGCCATTGGCAACCAGGGAAAGATGAACGTGATGATGTTCACAATTTGCTGAATTG
TGGTGATGTGATGCTCACCGCATTTCCTGAAAATTCACGCTGTATCTTGAAAAA
